Addgene plasmid #16824: XE224 human flag-Chibby-pCS3+FLT
Depositing lab: Randall Moon. Depositing organization: University of Washington. Publication: Chibby, a nuclear beta-catenin-associated antagonist of the Wnt/Wingless pathway. Takemaru K, Yamaguchi S, Lee YS, Zhang Y, Carthew RW, Moon RT. Nature. 2003 Apr 24. 422(6934):905-9. 10.1038/nature01570 PubMed 12712206.
Backbone
  Vector backbone: pCS3+FLT
  Backbone manufacturer: ATCC
  Vector type: Xenopus Expression
Growth in bacteria
  Bacterial resistance: Ampicillin, 100 μg/mL
  Growth temperature: 37°C
  Growth strain: DH5alpha
  Copy number: High Copy
Gene/Insert
  Gene/Insert name: flag-Chibby (alt name: cby)
  Species: H. sapiens (human)
  Insert size (bp): 1000
  GenBank ID: AL050345
  Entrez Gene: CBY1 (a.k.a. C22orf2, CBY, Chibby1, HS508I15A, PGEA1, PIGEA-14, PIGEA14, arb1)
  Tag / fusion protein: flag (N terminal on backbone)
  Cloning method: Restriction Enzyme; 5′ cloning site EcoR1 (unknown if destroyed); 3′ cloning site Xho1 (unknown if destroyed)
  Sequencing primers: 5′ SP6
Terms and licenses: Academic/Nonprofit Terms; Industry Terms: Not Available to Industry
Depositor comments: The full coding sequence as well as 3' UTR of Human Chibby, ~1kb, was amplified by PCR and subcloned into the EcoR1 and Xho1 sites of pCS3+FLT, providing a flag tag. Reference: K. Takemaru et al., Nature 422: 905 (2003)
How to cite: XE224 human flag-Chibby-pCS3+FLT was a gift from Randall Moon (Addgene plasmid # 16824 ; http://n2t.net/addgene:16824 ; RRID:Addgene_16824)
