[The description below was written by a language model from this plasmid's Addgene catalogue record.]
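Description:
XE224 human flag-Chibby-pCS3+FLT is a Xenopus expression plasmid built on the pCS3+FLT backbone and carrying human Chibby (CBY1, also called cby) fused to an N-terminal FLAG epitope supplied by the vector. It is maintained in E. coli as a high-copy plasmid under ampicillin selection. The record does not list the origin of replication, the promoter or the polyadenylation signal. An SP6 primer is given for sequencing from the 5′ side of the insert, which indicates an SP6 promoter sequence upstream of the cloning site. In vectors of the pCS family such a site is generally used for in vitro synthesis of mRNA for embryo injection, but the record does not describe this use for the present construct.

The insert is about 1 kb and comprises the full human Chibby coding sequence together with its 3′ UTR. It was amplified by PCR and placed between the EcoRI and XhoI sites of the backbone, in frame with the vector-encoded FLAG tag; whether these sites survived cloning is not recorded. Chibby is described in the associated work as a nuclear protein that associates with beta-catenin and antagonises Wnt/Wingless signalling. The construct therefore suits expression of epitope-tagged human Chibby to examine its inhibitory effect on beta-catenin-dependent signalling. The FLAG tag allows detection or immunoprecipitation of the protein, for example in interaction studies. No feature table accompanies the record, so the arrangement of backbone elements beyond the tag and cloning sites cannot be detailed here.
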