>Addgene plasmid #16824 | XE224 human flag-Chibby-pCS3+FLT | addgene partial sequence | sequence record 54781 | Sp6 5'-ATTTAGGTGACACTATAG-3'
CATGGATTACAAGGATGACGACGATAAGATCTCGAATTCGATGCCTTTCTTTGGGAATACGTTCAGTCCG
AAGAAGACACCTCCTCGGAAGTCGGCATCTCTCTCCAACCTGCATTCTTTGGATCGATCAACCCGGGAGG
TGGAGCTGGGCTTGGAATACGGATCCCCGACTATGAACCTGGCAGGGCAAAGCCTGAAGTTTGAAAATGG
CCAGTGGATAGCAGAGACAGGGGTTAGTGGCGGTGTGGACCGGAGGGAGGTTCAGCGCCTTCGCAGGCGG
AACCAGCAGTTGGAGGAAGAGAACAATCTCTTGCGGCTGAAAGTGGACATCTTATTAGACATGCTTTCAG
AGTCCACTGCCGAATCCCACTTAATGGAGAAGGAACTGGATGAACTGAGGATCAGCCGGAAGAGAAAATG
AAGACCCCAGAGACATTTATTGGGGAGTAGGATGTGGCTGAGTGCTTTTTTTTTTGGCCAGACTAGCGGA
TTCAGTCCTGGAAGAGAGTATCATATAATGAGACCCACAGGCACTGGCACCCTTGGGTTGGCAATAGAAG
GTGACATGGAATGGAGAAAACCAAGATTCCAGATGGGGATAGTAACTAGAAGGTGCTTCAGATGCACTGC
CTGCGGGTGCCAGTCTGAAAACCAGACCGCACAGAGGCCTGGGGCTGCTGATGAGCTTTTCGGTGCTCTC
CACACACAAGCTCGCAAACACACATGTCCCAGAATAGCTCTGTTGGGTTGTGTTGGGAGAAGCGGCTGGA
GTTCATTCTCTCACCCCCTTATGTTGGTGTTTGGCGTGTGACAGCAGTTCTACAGAGCTCTGTGTT
